>Addgene plasmid #164252 | pU6-TREX1 g3 Cas9-T2A-mCherry | addgene full sequence | sequence record 329029 | Addgene NGS Result
GGCGGGGGGNNNNNNNGGGCGAGGCGGAGAGGTGCGGCGGCAGCCAATCAGAGCGGCGCGCTCCGAAAGT
TTCCTTTTATGGCGAGGCGGCGGCGGCGGCGGCCCTATAAAAAGCGAAGCGCGCGGCGGGCGGGAGTCGC
TGCGCGCTGCCTTCGCCCCGTGCCCCGCTCCGCCGCCGCCTCGCGCCGCCCGCCCCGGCTCTGACTGACC
GCGTTACTCCCACAGGTGAGCGGGCGGGACGGCCCTTCTCCTCCGGGCTGTAATTAGCTGAGCAAGAGGT
AAGGGTTTAAGGGATGGTTGGTTGGTGGGGTATTAATGTTTAATTACCTGGAGCACCTGCCTGAAATCAC
TTTTTTTCAGGTTGGACCGGTGCCACCATGGACTATAAGGACCACGACGGAGACTACAAGGATCATGATA
TTGATTACAAAGACGATGACGATAAGATGGCCCCAAAGAAGAAGCGGAAGGTCGGTATCCACGGAGTCCC
AGCAGCCGACAAGAAGTACAGCATCGGCCTGGACATCGGCACCAACTCTGTGGGCTGGGCCGTGATCACC
GACGAGTACAAGGTGCCCAGCAAGAAATTCAAGGTGCTGGGCAACACCGACCGGCACAGCATCAAGAAGA
ACCTGATCGGAGCCCTGCTGTTCGACAGCGGCGAAACAGCCGAGGCCACCCGGCTGAAGAGAACCGCCAG
AAGAAGATACACCAGACGGAAGAACCGGATCTGCTATCTGCAAGAGATCTTCAGCAACGAGATGGCCAAG
GTGGACGACAGCTTCTTCCACAGACTGGAAGAGTCCTTCCTGGTGGAAGAGGATAAGAAGCACGAGCGGC
ACCCCATCTTCGGCAACATCGTGGACGAGGTGGCCTACCACGAGAAGTACCCCACCATCTACCACCTGAG
AAAGAAACTGGTGGACAGCACCGACAAGGCCGACCTGCGGCTGATCTATCTGGCCCTGGCCCACATGATC
AAGTTCCGGGGCCACTTCCTGATCGAGGGCGACCTGAACCCCGACAACAGCGACGTGGACAAGCTGTTCA
TCCAGCTGGTGCAGACCTACAACCAGCTGTTCGAGGAAAACCCCATCAACGCCAGCGGCGTGGACGCCAA
GGCCATCCTGTCTGCCAGACTGAGCAAGAGCAGACGGCTGGAAAATCTGATCGCCCAGCTGCCCGGCGAG
AAGAAGAATGGCCTGTTCGGAAACCTGATTGCCCTGAGCCTGGGCCTGACCCCCAACTTCAAGAGCAACT
TCGACCTGGCCGAGGATGCCAAACTGCAGCTGAGCAAGGACACCTACGACGACGACCTGGACAACCTGCT
GGCCCAGATCGGCGACCAGTACGCCGACCTGTTTCTGGCCGCCAAGAACCTGTCCGACGCCATCCTGCTG
AGCGACATCCTGAGAGTGAACACCGAGATCACCAAGGCCCCCCTGAGCGCCTCTATGATCAAGAGATACG
ACGAGCACCACCAGGACCTGACCCTGCTGAAAGCTCTCGTGCGGCAGCAGCTGCCTGAGAAGTACAAAGA
GATTTTCTTCGACCAGAGCAAGAACGGCTACGCCGGCTACATTGACGGCGGAGCCAGCCAGGAAGAGTTC
TACAAGTTCATCAAGCCCATCCTGGAAAAGATGGACGGCACCGAGGAACTGCTCGTGAAGCTGAACAGAG
AGGACCTGCTGCGGAAGCAGCGGACCTTCGACAACGGCAGCATCCCCCACCAGATCCACCTGGGAGAGCT
GCACGCCATTCTGCGGCGGCAGGAAGATTTTTACCCATTCCTGAAGGACAACCGGGAAAAGATCGAGAAG
ATCCTGACCTTCCGCATCCCCTACTACGTGGGCCCTCTGGCCAGGGGAAACAGCAGATTCGCCTGGATGA
CCAGAAAGAGCGAGGAAACCATCACCCCCTGGAACTTCGAGGAAGTGGTGGACAAGGGCGCTTCCGCCCA
GAGCTTCATCGAGCGGATGACCAACTTCGATAAGAACCTGCCCAACGAGAAGGTGCTGCCCAAGCACAGC
CTGCTGTACGAGTACTTCACCGTGTATAACGAGCTGACCAAAGTGAAATACGTGACCGAGGGAATGAGAA
AGCCCGCCTTCCTGAGCGGCGAGCAGAAAAAGGCCATCGTGGACCTGCTGTTCAAGACCAACCGGAAAGT
GACCGTGAAGCAGCTGAAAGAGGACTACTTCAAGAAAATCGAGTGCTTCGACTCCGTGGAAATCTCCGGC
GTGGAAGATCGGTTCAACGCCTCCCTGGGCACATACCACGATCTGCTGAAAATTATCAAGGACAAGGACT
TCCTGGACAATGAGGAAAACGAGGACATTCTGGAAGATATCGTGCTGACCCTGACACTGTTTGAGGACAG
AGAGATGATCGAGGAACGGCTGAAAACCTATGCCCACCTGTTCGACGACAAAGTGATGAAGCAGCTGAAG
CGGCGGAGATACACCGGCTGGGGCAGGCTGAGCCGGAAGCTGATCAACGGCATCCGGGACAAGCAGTCCG
GCAAGACAATCCTGGATTTCCTGAAGTCCGACGGCTTCGCCAACAGAAACTTCATGCAGCTGATCCACGA
CGACAGCCTGACCTTTAAAGAGGACATCCAGAAAGCCCAGGTGTCCGGCCAGGGCGATAGCCTGCACGAG
CACATTGCCAATCTGGCCGGCAGCCCCGCCATTAAGAAGGGCATCCTGCAGACAGTGAAGGTGGTGGACG
AGCTCGTGAAAGTGATGGGCCGGCACAAGCCCGAGAACATCGTGATCGAAATGGCCAGAGAGAACCAGAC
CACCCAGAAGGGACAGAAGAACAGCCGCGAGAGAATGAAGCGGATCGAAGAGGGCATCAAAGAGCTGGGC
AGCCAGATCCTGAAAGAACACCCCGTGGAAAACACCCAGCTGCAGAACGAGAAGCTGTACCTGTACTACC
TGCAGAATGGGCGGGATATGTACGTGGACCAGGAACTGGACATCAACCGGCTGTCCGACTACGATGTGGA
CCATATCGTGCCTCAGAGCTTTCTGAAGGACGACTCCATCGACAACAAGGTGCTGACCAGAAGCGACAAG
AACCGGGGCAAGAGCGACAACGTGCCCTCCGAAGAGGTCGTGAAGAAGATGAAGAACTACTGGCGGCAGC
TGCTGAACGCCAAGCTGATTACCCAGAGAAAGTTCGACAATCTGACCAAGGCCGAGAGAGGCGGCCTGAG
CGAACTGGATAAGGCCGGCTTCATCAAGAGACAGCTGGTGGAAACCCGGCAGATCACAAAGCACGTGGCA
CAGATCCTGGACTCCCGGATGAACACTAAGTACGACGAGAATGACAAGCTGATCCGGGAAGTGAAAGTGA
TCACCCTGAAGTCCAAGCTGGTGTCCGATTTCCGGAAGGATTTCCAGTTTTACAAAGTGCGCGAGATCAA
CAACTACCACCACGCCCACGACGCCTACCTGAACGCCGTCGTGGGAACCGCCCTGATCAAAAAGTACCCT
AAGCTGGAAAGCGAGTTCGTGTACGGCGACTACAAGGTGTACGACGTGCGGAAGATGATCGCCAAGAGCG
AGCAGGAAATCGGCAAGGCTACCGCCAAGTACTTCTTCTACAGCAACATCATGAACTTTTTCAAGACCGA
GATTACCCTGGCCAACGGCGAGATCCGGAAGCGGCCTCTGATCGAGACAAACGGCGAAACCGGGGAGATC
GTGTGGGATAAGGGCCGGGATTTTGCCACCGTGCGGAAAGTGCTGAGCATGCCCCAAGTGAATATCGTGA
AAAAGACCGAGGTGCAGACAGGCGGCTTCAGCAAAGAGTCTATCCTGCCCAAGAGGAACAGCGATAAGCT
GATCGCCAGAAAGAAGGACTGGGACCCTAAGAAGTACGGCGGCTTCGACAGCCCCACCGTGGCCTATTCT
GTGCTGGTGGTGGCCAAAGTGGAAAAGGGCAAGTCCAAGAAACTGAAGAGTGTGAAAGAGCTGCTGGGGA
TCACCATCATGGAAAGAAGCAGCTTCGAGAAGAATCCCATCGACTTTCTGGAAGCCAAGGGCTACAAAGA
AGTGAAAAAGGACCTGATCATCAAGCTGCCTAAGTACTCCCTGTTCGAGCTGGAAAACGGCCGGAAGAGA
ATGCTGGCCTCTGCCGGCGAACTGCAGAAGGGAAACGAACTGGCCCTGCCCTCCAAATATGTGAACTTCC
TGTACCTGGCCAGCCACTATGAGAAGCTGAAGGGCTCCCCCGAGGATAATGAGCAGAAACAGCTGTTTGT
GGAACAGCACAAGCACTACCTGGACGAGATCATCGAGCAGATCAGCGAGTTCTCCAAGAGAGTGATCCTG
GCCGACGCTAATCTGGACAAAGTGCTGTCCGCCTACAACAAGCACCGGGATAAGCCCATCAGAGAGCAGG
CCGAGAATATCATCCACCTGTTTACCCTGACCAATCTGGGAGCCCCTGCCGCCTTCAAGTACTTTGACAC
CACCATCGACCGGAAGAGGTACACCAGCACCAAAGAGGTGCTGGACGCCACCCTGATCCACCAGAGCATC
ACCGGCCTGTACGAGACACGGATCGACCTGTCTCAGCTGGGAGGCGACAAAAGGCCGGCGGCCACGAAAA
AGGCCGGCCAGGCAAAAAAGAAAAAGCTTGAGGGCAGAGGAAGTCTGCTAACATGCGGTGACGTGGAGGA
GAATCCCGGCCCTGCTAGCATGGTGAGCAAGGGCGAGGAGGATAACATGGCCATCATCAAGGAGTTCATG
CGCTTCAAGGTGCACATGGAGGGCTCCGTGAACGGCCACGAGTTCGAGATCGAGGGCGAGGGCGAGGGCC
GCCCCTACGAGGGCACCCAGACCGCCAAGCTGAAGGTGACCAAGGGTGGCCCCCTGCCCTTCGCCTGGGA
CATCCTGTCCCCTCAGTTCATGTACGGCTCCAAGGCCTACGTGAAGCACCCCGCCGACATCCCCGACTAC
TTGAAGCTGTCCTTCCCCGAGGGCTTCAAGTGGGAGCGCGTGATGAACTTCGAGGACGGCGGCGTGGTGA
CCGTGACCCAGGACTCCTCCCTGCAGGACGGCGAGTTCATCTACAAGGTGAAGCTGCGCGGCACCAACTT
CCCCTCAGACGGCCCCGTAATGCAGAAGAAAACCATGGGCTGGGAGGCCTCCTCCGAGCGGATGTACCCC
GAGGACGGCGCCCTGAAGGGCGAGATCAAGCAGAGGCTGAAGCTGAAGGACGGCGGCCACTACGACGCTG
AGGTCAAGACCACCTACAAGGCCAAGAAGCCCGTGCAGCTGCCCGGCGCCTACAACGTCAACATCAAGTT
GGACATCACCTCCCACAACGAGGACTACACCATCGTGGAACAGTACGAACGCGCCGAGGGCCGCCACTCC
ACCGGCGGCATGGACGAGCTGTACAAGTAAGAATTCCTAGAGCTCGCTGATCAGCCTCGACTGTGCCTTC
TAGTTGCCAGCCATCTGTTGTTTGCCCCTCCCCCGTGCCTTCCTTGACCCTGGAAGGTGCCACTCCCACT
GTCCTTTCCTAATAAAATGAGGAAATTGCATCGCATTGTCTGAGTAGGTGTCATTCTATTCTGGGGGGTG
GGGTGGGGCAGGACAGCAAGGGGGAGGATTGGGAAGAGAATAGCAGGCATGCTGGGGAGCGGCCGCAGGA
ACCCCTAGTGATGGAGTTGGCCACTCCCTCTCTGCGCGCTCGCTCGCTCACTGAGGCCGGGCGACCAAAG
GTCGCCCGACGCCCGGGCTTTGCCCGGGCGGCCTCAGTGAGCGAGCGAGCGCGCAGCTGCCTGCAGGGGC
GCCTGATGCGGTATTTTCTCCTTACGCATCTGTGCGGTATTTCACACCGCATA
[95 nt withheld, positions 5864-5958]
T
[46 nt withheld, positions 5960-6005]
C
[141 nt withheld, positions 6007-6147]
CCTTTGACGTTGGAGTCCACGTTCTTT
[37 nt withheld, positions 6175-6211]
ACTCTATCTCGGGCTATTCTTTTGATTTATAAGGGATTTTGCCGATTTCGGTCTATTGGTTAAAAAATGA
GCTGATTTAACAAAAATTTAACGCGAATTTTAACAAAATATTAACGTTTACAATTTTATGGTGCACTCTC
AGTACAATCTGCTCTGATGCCGCATAGTTAAGCCAGCCCCGACACCCGCCAACACCCGCTGACGCGCCCT
GACGGGCTTGTCTGCTCCCGGCATCCGCTTACAGACAAGCTGTGACCGTCTCCGGGAGCTGCATGTGTCA
GAGGTTTTCACCGTCATCACCGAAACGCGCGAGACGAAAGGGCCTCGTGATACGCCTATTTTTATAGGTT
AATGTCATGATAATAATGGTTTCTTAGACGTCAGGTGGCACTTTTCGGGGAAATGTGCGCGGAACCCCTA
TTTGTTTATTTTTCTAAATACATTCAAATATGTATCCGCTCATGAGACAATAACCCTGATAAATGCTTCA
ATAATATTGAAAAAGGAAGAGTATGAGTATTCAACATTTCCGTGTCGCCCTTATTCCCTTTTTTGCGGCA
TTTTGCCTTCCTGTTTTTGCTCACCCAGAAACGCTGGTGAAAGTAAAAGATGCTGAAGATCAGTTGGGTG
CACGAGTGGGTTACATCGAACTGGATCTCAACAGCGGTAAGATCCTTGAGAGTTTTCGCCCCGAAGAACG
TTTTCCAATGATGAGCACTTTTAAAGTTCTGCTATGTGGCGCGGTATTATCCCGTATTGACGCCGGGCAA
GAGCAACTCGGTCGCCGCATACACTATTCTCAGAATGACTTGGTTGAGTACTCACCAGTCACAGAAAAGC
ATCTTACGGATGGCATGACAGTAAGAGAATTATGCAGTGCTGCCATAACCATGAGTGATAACACTGCGGC
CAACTTACTTCTGACAACGATCGGAGGACCGAAGGAGCTAACCGCTTTTTTGCACAACATGGGGGATCAT
GTAACTCGCCTTGATCGTTGGGAACCGGAGCTGAATGAAGCCATACCAAACGACGAGCGTGACACCACGA
TGCCTGTAGCAATGGCAACAACGTTGCGCAAACTATTAACTGGCGAACTACTTACTCTAGCTTCCCGGCA
ACAATTAATAGACTGGATGGAGGCGGATAAAGTTGCAGGACCACTTCTGCGCTCGGCCCTTCCGGCTGGC
TGGTTTATTGCTGATAAATCTGGAGCCGGTGAGCGTGGAAGCCGCGGTATCATTGCAGCACTGGGGCCAG
ATGGTAAGCCCTCCCGTATCGTAGTTATCTACACGACGGGGAGTCAGGCAACTATGGATGAACGAAATAG
ACAGATCGCTGAGATAGGTGCCTCACTGATTAAGCATTGGTAACTGTCAGACCAAGTTTACTCATATATA
CTTTAGATTGATTTAAAACTTCATTTTTAATTTAAAAGGATCTAGGTGAAGATCCTTTTTGATAATCTCA
TGACCAAAATCCCTTAACGTGAGTTTTCGTTCCACTGAGCGTCAGACCCCGTAGAAAAGATCAAAGGATC
TTCTTGAGATCCTTTTTTTCTGCGCGTAATCTGCTGCTTGCAAACAAAAAAACCACCGCTACCAGCGGTG
GTTTGTTTGCCGGATCAAGAGCTACCAACTCTTTTTCCGAAGGTAACTGGCTTCAGCAGAGCGCAGATAC
CAAATACTGTTCTTCTAGTGTAGCCGTAGTTAGGCCACCACTTCAAGAACTCTGTAGCACCGCCTACATA
CCTCGCTCTGCTAATCCTGTTACCAGTGGCTGCTGCCAGTGGCGATAAGTCGTGTCTTACCGGGTTGGAC
TCAAGACGATAGTTACCGGATAAGGCGCAGCGGTCGGGCTGAACGGGGGGTTCGTGCACACAGCCCAGCT
TGGAGCGAACGACCTACACCGAACTGAGATACCTACAGCGTGAGCTATGAGAAAGCGCCACGCTTCCCGA
AGGGAGAAAGGCGGACAGGTATCCGGTAAGCGGCAGGGTCGGAACAGGAGAGCGCACGAGGGAGCTTCCA
GGGGGAAACGCCTGGTATCTTTATAGTCCTGTCGGGTTTCGCCACCTCTGACTTGAGCGTCGATTTTTGT
GATGCTCGTCAGGGGGGCGGAGCCTATGGAAAAACGCCAGCAACGCGGCCTTTTTACGGTTCCTGGCCTT
TTGCTGGCCTTTTGCTCACATGTGAGGGCCTATTTCCCATGATTCCTTCATATTTGCATATACGATACAA
GGCTGTTAGAGAGATAATTGGAATTAATTTGACTGTAAACACAAAGATATTAGTACAAAATACGTGACGT
AGAAAGTAATAATTTCTTGGGTAGTTTGCAGTTTTAAAATTATGTTTTAAAATGGACTATCATATGCTTA
CCGTAACTTGAAAGTATTTCGATTTCTTGGCTTTATATATCTTGTGGAAAGGACGAAACACCGAGCCCCC
CCACCTCTCGTTTTAGAGCTAGAAATAGCAAGTTAAAATAAGGCTAGTCCGTTATCAACTTGAAAAAGTG
GCACCGAGTCGGTGCTTTTTTGTTTTAGAGCTAGAAATAGCAAGTTAAAATAAGGCTAGTCCGTTTTTAG
CGCGTGCGCCAATTCTGCAGACAAATGGCTCTAGAGGTACCCGTTACATAACTTACGGTAAATGGCCCGC
CTGGCTGACCGCCCAACGACCCCCGCCCATTGACGTCAATAGTAACGCCAATAGGGACTTTCCATTGACG
TCAATGGGTGGAGTATTTACGGTAAACTGCCCACTTGGCAGTACATCAAGTGTATCATATGCCAAGTACG
CCCCCTATTGACGTCAATGACGGTAAATGGCCCGCCTGGCATTGTGCCCAGTACATGACCTTATGGGACT
TTCCTACTTGGCAGTACATCTACGTATTAGTCATCGCTATTACCATGGTCGAGGTGAGCCCCACGTTCTG
CTTCACTCTCCCCATCTCCCCCCCCTCCCCACCCCCAATTTTGTATTTATTTATTTTTTAATTATTTTGT
GCAGCGATGGG
Features (pLannotate 1.2.2; 20 found; start..end, strand, type, name):
     17..132     +  promoter       chicken β-actin promoter (fragment): contains a 21-bp deletion relative to the standard chicken β-actin promoter
    133..360     +  intron         hybrid intron: hybrid between chicken β-actin (CBA) and minute virus of mice (MMV) introns (Gray et al., 2011)
    498..2099    +  CDS            Cas9(N): N-terminal portion of Streptococcus pyogenes Cas9 (Zetsche et al., 2015)
   2100..4598    +  CDS            Cas9(C): C-terminal portion of Streptococcus pyogenes Cas9 (Zetsche et al., 2015)
   4599..4646    +  CDS            nucleoplasmin NLS: bipartite nuclear localization signal from nucleoplasmin
   4710..5417    +  CDS            mCherry: mCherry is a basic (constitutively fluorescent) red fluorescent protein published in 2004, derived from Discosoma sp.. It is reported to be a very rapidly-maturing monomer with low acid sensitivity.
   5451..5562    +  polyA_signal   bGH poly(A) signal: bovine growth hormone polyadenylation signal
   5667..5807    +  repeat_region  AAV2 ITR: inverted terminal repeat of adeno-associated virus serotype 2 inverted
   5812..5863    -  misc_feature   bom (fragment): basis of mobility region from pBR322
   5882..6337    +  rep_origin     f1 ori (sequence partly withheld): f1 bacteriophage origin of replication; arrow indicates direction of (+) strand synthesis
   6338..6387    -  misc_feature   bom (fragment): basis of mobility region from pBR322
   6489..6524    -  CDS            rop (fragment): Rop protein, which maintains plasmids at low copy number; rop
   6619..6723    +  promoter       AmpR promoter: bla
   6724..7584    +  CDS            AmpR: β-lactamase; bla; confers resistance to ampicillin, carbenicillin, and related antibiotics
   7755..8343    +  rep_origin     ori: high-copy-number ColE1/pMB1/pBR322/pUC origin of replication
   8405..8645    +  promoter       U6 promoter: RNA polymerase III promoter for human U6 snRNA
   8671..8746    +  misc_RNA       gRNA scaffold: guide RNA scaffold for the Streptococcus pyogenes CRISPR/Cas9 system
   8753..8796    +  misc_RNA       gRNA scaffold (fragment): guide RNA scaffold for the Streptococcus pyogenes CRISPR/Cas9 system
   8843..9128    +  enhancer       CMV enhancer: human cytomegalovirus immediate early enhancer; contains an 18-bp deletion relative to the standard CMV enhancer
   9130..9       +  promoter       chicken β-actin promoter (fragment) (across the origin): contains a 21-bp deletion relative to the standard chicken β-actin promoter
