[The description below was written by a language model from this plasmid's Addgene catalogue record and pLannotate feature annotations shown in this document.]
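Description:
pU6-TREX1 g3 Cas9-T2A-mCherry is an all-in-one mammalian CRISPR/Cas9 expression plasmid that delivers both a guide RNA against TREX1 and the Streptococcus pyogenes Cas9 nuclease from a single vector. It is built on the pU6 Cas9-T2A-mCherry backbone and is propagated in E. coli through a high-copy ColE1/pUC-type origin with ampicillin selection (AmpR under its own bla promoter). An f1 phage origin is also present. The catalogue gives a total size of about 9.3 kb, slightly larger than the 9,232 nt sequencing result on which the feature table is based.

The plasmid carries two transcription units. A human U6 RNA polymerase III promoter drives the TREX1-targeting spacer, which was cloned into BbsI sites that were destroyed in the process. The spacer sits directly upstream of the S. pyogenes gRNA scaffold. A second, partial scaffold fragment is annotated just downstream. Cas9 is expressed from a hybrid promoter composed of the CMV enhancer, chicken β-actin promoter and a hybrid CBA/MVM intron. The annotation splits the Cas9 coding sequence into contiguous N- and C-terminal portions, followed by a nucleoplasmin bipartite nuclear localization signal and mCherry, and the unit ends at a bGH polyadenylation signal. The T2A peptide named in the plasmid title is not annotated, but presumably occupies the short gap between the NLS and mCherry. It would allow Cas9 and the red fluorescent reporter to be made as separate proteins from one transcript. A single AAV2 ITR is annotated after the poly(A) signal, and the record does not indicate any use for AAV packaging.

The stated purpose is TREX1 guide transcription and Cas9 expression for CRISPR/Cas9 editing in mammalian cells. mCherry fluorescence offers a way to identify or sort transfected cells, since no mammalian drug-selection marker is annotated.
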