Addgene plasmid #164252: pU6-TREX1 g3 Cas9-T2A-mCherry
Purpose: Transcription of TREX1 guide RNA and Cas9 expression for CRISPR/Cas9 in mammalian cells
Depositing lab: John Maciejowski. Depositing organization: Memorial Sloan-Kettering Cancer Center. Publication: ER-directed TREX1 limits cGAS activation at micronuclei. Mohr L, Toufektchan E, von Morgen P, Chu K, Kapoor A, Maciejowski J. Mol Cell. 2021 Jan 12. pii: S1097-2765(20)30958-8. doi: 10.1016/j.molcel.2020.12.037. PubMed 33476576.
Backbone
  Vector backbone: pU6 Cas9-T2A-mCherry
  Backbone size w/o insert (bp): 9265
  Total vector size (bp): 9284
  Vector type: Mammalian Expression, CRISPR
Growth in bacteria
  Bacterial resistance: Ampicillin, 100 μg/mL
  Growth temperature: 37°C
  Growth strain: DH5alpha
  Copy number: High Copy
Gene/Insert
  Gene/Insert name: sgTREX1
  gRNA/shRNA sequence: CCTCATCTTTTTCGACATGG
  Insert size (bp): 19
  Promoter: U6
  Cloning method: Restriction Enzyme; 5′ cloning site Bbs1 (destroyed during cloning); 3′ cloning site Bbs1 (destroyed during cloning)
  Sequencing primers: 5′ GAC TAT CAT ATG CTT ACC GT
Terms and licenses: Academic/Nonprofit Terms; Industry Terms: Not Available to Industry
How to cite: pU6-TREX1 g3 Cas9-T2A-mCherry was a gift from John Maciejowski (Addgene plasmid # 164252 ; http://n2t.net/addgene:164252 ; RRID:Addgene_164252)
